Addgene plasmid #123103: pCMV 3xFLAG-GABARAPL2 WT
Purpose: Expresses 3xFLAG-GABARAPL2 wild-type in mammalian cells.
Depositing lab: Robin Ketteler. Depositing organization: University College London. Publication: Redundancy of human ATG4 protease isoforms in autophagy and LC3/GABARAP processing revealed in cells. Agrotis A, Pengo N, Burden JJ, Ketteler R. Autophagy. 2019 Jan 21. doi: 10.1080/15548627.2019.1569925. PubMed 30661429.
Backbone
  Vector backbone: pCMV-tripleFLAG-Gateway
  Backbone size w/o insert (bp): 4711
  Vector type: Mammalian Expression
Growth in bacteria
  Bacterial resistance: Ampicillin, 100 μg/mL
  Growth temperature: 37°C
  Growth strain: DH5alpha
  Copy number: High Copy
Gene/Insert
  Gene/Insert name: Gamma-aminobutyric acid receptor-associated protein-like 2
  Species: H. sapiens (human)
  GenBank ID: NM_007285.6
  Entrez Gene: GABARAPL2 (a.k.a. ATG8, ATG8C, GATE-16, GATE16, GEF-2, GEF2)
  Promoter: CMV
  Tag / fusion protein: 3xFLAG (N terminal on backbone)
  Cloning method: Gateway Cloning
  Sequencing primers: 5′ CMVF_pCDNA3; 3′ hGH-PA-R
Terms and licenses: Academic/Nonprofit Terms; Industry Terms: Not Available to Industry
How to cite: pCMV 3xFLAG-GABARAPL2 WT was a gift from Robin Ketteler (Addgene plasmid # 123103 ; http://n2t.net/addgene:123103 ; RRID:Addgene_123103)
