[The description below was written by a language model from this plasmid's Addgene catalogue record and pLannotate feature annotations shown in this document.]
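Description:
pCMV 3xFLAG-GABARAPL2 WT is a mammalian expression plasmid of about 5.1 kb, built on the pCMV-tripleFLAG-Gateway backbone to produce wild-type human GABARAPL2 (also called GATE-16 or ATG8C) with an N-terminal 3xFLAG tag. It is propagated in E. coli through a high-copy ColE1/pUC-type origin and selected with ampicillin via the β-lactamase gene and its native promoter. An f1 phage origin is also present. Short lacZα, lac promoter/operator, lacI and RSF origin fragments, plus a T7 promoter, appear to be cloning-vector remnants rather than functional parts of the design.

The expression cassette consists of the human cytomegalovirus immediate-early enhancer and promoter, followed by the 3xFLAG coding sequence, which includes an enterokinase cleavage site. Next come an attB1 site, the GABARAPL2 open reading frame, an attB2 site and the human growth hormone polyadenylation signal. The attB sites show that the insert was introduced by Gateway recombination, so a short attB1-encoded linker lies between the tag and the protein. The annotation software matched the coding sequence to the bovine GABARAPL2 entry, but the catalogue record gives the insert as human, based on the human reference transcript. An SV40 enhancer/early promoter lies downstream of the poly(A) signal. No mammalian selection marker is annotated after it, so the plasmid seems suited to transient transfection.

GABARAPL2 is a ubiquitin-like ATG8-family modifier involved in autophagy and intra-Golgi transport. The plasmid was deposited with a study of how human ATG4 protease isoforms process LC3/GABARAP proteins in cells, and the FLAG tag allows detection or immunoprecipitation of the expressed protein.
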