Features (pLannotate 1.2.2; 19 found; start..end, strand, type, name):
     21..609     -  rep_origin     ori: high-copy-number ColE1/pMB1/pBR322/pUC origin of replication
    780..1640    -  CDS            AmpR: β-lactamase; bla; confers resistance to ampicillin, carbenicillin, and related antibiotics
   1641..1745    -  promoter       AmpR promoter: bla
   1772..2200    +  rep_origin     f1 ori (sequence partly withheld): f1 bacteriophage origin of replication; arrow indicates direction of (+) strand synthesis
   2231..2385    -  CDS            lacZα (fragment): LacZα fragment of β-galactosidase; lacZ fragment
   2545..2924    +  enhancer       CMV enhancer: human cytomegalovirus immediate early enhancer
   2926..3125    +  promoter       CMV promoter: human cytomegalovirus (CMV) immediate early promoter
   3165..3230    +  CDS            3xFLAG: three tandem FLAG® epitope tags, followed by an enterokinase cleavage site
   3234..3258    +  protein_bind   attB1: mutant version of attB; recombination site for the Gateway® BP reaction BP Clonase™
   3261..3611    +  CDS            GABARAPL2: GBRL2_BOVIN - Also known as GEF2. Experimental evidence at protein level: Swiss-Prot protein existence level 1. Ubiquitin-like modifier involved in intra-Golgi traffic (PubMed:10747018). Modulates intra-Golgi transport through coupling between NSF activity and SNAREs activation (PubMed:10747018). It first stimulates the ATPase activity of NSF which in turn stimulates the association with GOSR1 (PubMed:10747018). Involved in autophagy (By similarity). Plays a role in mitophagy which contributes to regulate mitochondrial quantity and quality by eliminating the mitochondria to a basal level to fu
   3616..3640    -  protein_bind   attB2: mutant version of attB; recombination site for the Gateway® BP reaction BP Clonase™
   3658..4280    +  polyA_signal   hGH poly(A) signal: human growth hormone polyadenylation signal
   4309..4638    +  promoter       SV40 promoter: SV40 enhancer and early promoter
   4681..4699    -  promoter       T7 promoter: promoter for bacteriophage T7 RNA polymerase
   4737..4753    -  protein_bind   lac operator: The lac repressor binds to the lac operator to inhibit transcription in E. coli. This inhibition can be relieved by adding lactose or isopropyl-β-D-thiogalactopyranoside (IPTG). lac repressor encoded by lacI
   4761..4791    -  promoter       lac promoter: promoter for the E. coli lac operon
   4806..4827    -  protein_bind   CAP binding site: CAP binding activates transcription in the presence of cAMP. E. coli catabolite activator protein
   4840..4932    -  CDS            lacI (fragment): lac repressor; lacI; The lac repressor binds to the lac operator to inhibit transcription in E. coli. This inhibition can be relieved by adding lactose or isopropyl-β-D-thiogalactopyranoside (IPTG).
   4934..5067    -  rep_origin     RSF ori (fragment): Plasmids containing the RSF 1030 origin of replication can be propagated in E. coli cells that contain additional plasmids with compatible origins.
>Addgene plasmid #123103 | pCMV 3xFLAG-GABARAPL2 WT | addgene full sequence | sequence record 244002 | Addgene NGS Result
AAGGCCGCGTTGCTGGCGTTTTTCCATAGGCTCCGCCCCCCTGACGAGCATCACAAAAATCGACGCTCAA
GTCAGAGGTGGCGAAACCCGACAGGACTATAAAGATACCAGGCGTTTCCCCCTGGAAGCTCCCTCGTGCG
CTCTCCTGTTCCGACCCTGCCGCTTACCGGATACCTGTCCGCCTTTCTCCCTTCGGGAAGCGTGGCGCTT
TCTCATAGCTCACGCTGTAGGTATCTCAGTTCGGTGTAGGTCGTTCGCTCCAAGCTGGGCTGTGTGCACG
AACCCCCCGTTCAGCCCGACCGCTGCGCCTTATCCGGTAACTATCGTCTTGAGTCCAACCCGGTAAGACA
CGACTTATCGCCACTGGCAGCAGCCACTGGTAACAGGATTAGCAGAGCGAGGTATGTAGGCGGTGCTACA
GAGTTCTTGAAGTGGTGGCCTAACTACGGCTACACTAGAAGAACAGTATTTGGTATCTGCGCTCTGCTGA
AGCCAGTTACCTTCGGAAAAAGAGTTGGTAGCTCTTGATCCGGCAAACAAACCACCGCTGGTAGCGGTGG
TTTTTTTGTTTGCAAGCAGCAGATTACGCGCAGAAAAAAAGGATCTCAAGAAGATCCTTTGATCTTTTCT
ACGGGGTCTGACGCTCAGTGGAACGAAAACTCACGTTAAGGGATTTTGGTCATGAGATTATCAAAAAGGA
TCTTCACCTAGATCCTTTTAAATTAAAAATGAAGTTTTAAATCAATCTAAAGTATATATGAGTAAACTTG
GTCTGACAGTTACCAATGCTTAATCAGTGAGGCACCTATCTCAGCGATCTGTCTATTTCGTTCATCCATA
GTTGCCTGACTCCCCGTCGTGTAGATAACTACGATACGGGAGGGCTTACCATCTGGCCCCAGTGCTGCAA
TGATACCGCGAGACCCACGCTCACCGGCTCCAGATTTATCAGCAATAAACCAGCCAGCCGGAAGGGCCGA
GCGCAGAAGTGGTCCTGCAACTTTATCCGCCTCCATCCAGTCTATTAATTGTTGCCGGGAAGCTAGAGTA
AGTAGTTCGCCAGTTAATAGTTTGCGCAACGTTGTTGCCATTGCTACAGGCATCGTGGTGTCACGCTCGT
CGTTTGGTATGGCTTCATTCAGCTCCGGTTCCCAACGATCAAGGCGAGTTACATGATCCCCCATGTTGTG
CAAAAAAGCGGTTAGCTCCTTCGGTCCTCCGATCGTTGTCAGAAGTAAGTTGGCCGCAGTGTTATCACTC
ATGGTTATGGCAGCACTGCATAATTCTCTTACTGTCATGCCATCCGTAAGATGCTTTTCTGTGACTGGTG
AGTACTCAACCAAGTCATTCTGAGAATAGTGTATGCGGCGACCGAGTTGCTCTTGCCCGGCGTCAATACG
GGATAATACCGCGCCACATAGCAGAACTTTAAAAGTGCTCATCATTGGAAAACGTTCTTCGGGGCGAAAA
CTCTCAAGGATCTTACCGCTGTTGAGATCCAGTTCGATGTAACCCACTCGTGCACCCAACTGATCTTCAG
CATCTTTTACTTTCACCAGCGTTTCTGGGTGAGCAAAAACAGGAAGGCAAAATGCCGCAAAAAAGGGAAT
AAGGGCGACACGGAAATGTTGAATACTCATACTCTTCCTTTTTCAATATTATTGAAGCATTTATCAGGGT
TATTGTCTCATGAGCGGATACATATTTGAATGTATTTAGAAAAATAAACAAATAGGGGTTCCGCGCACAT
TTCCCCGAAAAGTGCCACCTG
[124 nt withheld, positions 1772-1895]
C
[91 nt withheld, positions 1897-1987]
A
[49 nt withheld, positions 1989-2037]
CCTTTGACGTTGGAGTCCACGTTCTTT
[37 nt withheld, positions 2065-2101]
ACCCTATCTCGGTCTATTCTTTTGATTTATAAGGGATTTTGCCGATTTCGGCCTATTGGTTAAAAAATGA
GCTGATTTAACAAAAATTTAACGCGAATTTTAACAAAATATTAACGCTTACAATTTCCATTCGCCATTCA
GGCTGCGCAACTGTTGGGAAGGGCGATCGGTGCGGGCCTCTTCGCTATTACGCCAGCTGGCGAAAGGGGG
ATGTGCTGCAAGGCGATTAAGTTGGGTAACGCCAGGGTTTTCCCAGTCACGACGTTGTAAAACGACGGCC
AGTGCCAAGCTGATCTATACATTGAATCAATATTGGCAATTAGCCATATTAGTCATTGGTTATATAGCAT
AAATCAATATTGGCTATTGGCCATTGCATACGTTGTATCTATATCATAATATGTACATTTATATTGGCTC
ATGTCCAATATGACCGCCATGTTGACATTGATTATTGACTAGTTATTAATAGTAATCAATTACGGGGTCA
TTAGTTCATAGCCCATATATGGAGTTCCGCGTTACATAACTTACGGTAAATGGCCCGCCTGGCTGACCGC
CCAACGACCCCCGCCCATTGACGTCAATAATGACGTATGTTCCCATAGTAACGCCAATAGGGACTTTCCA
TTGACGTCAATGGGTGGAGTATTTACGGTAAACTGCCCACTTGGCAGTACATCAAGTGTATCATATGCCA
AGTCCGCCCCCTATTGACGTCAATGACGGTAAATGGCCCGCCTGGCATTATGCCCAGTACATGACCTTAC
GGGACTTTCCTACTTGGCAGTACATCTACGTATTAGTCATCGCTATTACCATGGTGATGCGGTTTTGGCA
GTACACCAATGGGCGTGGATAGCGGTTTGACTCACGGGGATTTCCAAGTCTCCACCCCATTGACGTCAAT
GGGAGTTTGTTTTGGCACCAAAATCAACGGGACTTTCCAAAATGTCGTAATAACCCCGCCCCGTTGACGC
AAATGGGCGGTAGGCGTGTACGGTGGGAGGTCTATATAAGCAGAGCTCGTTTAGTGAACCGTCAGAATTG
ATCTGGTACCATGGACTACAAAGACCATGACGGTGATTATAAAGATCATGACATCGATTACAAGGATGAC
GATGACAAGCTTACAAGTTTGTACAAAAAAGCAGGCTTAATGAAGTGGATGTTCAAGGAGGACCACTCGC
TGGAACACAGATGCGTGGAGTCCGCGAAGATTCGAGCGAAATATCCCGACAGGGTTCCGGTGATTGTGGA
AAAGGTCTCAGGCTCTCAGATTGTTGACATTGACAAACGGAAGTACTTGGTTCCATCTGATATCACTGTG
GCTCAGTTCATGTGGATCATCAGGAAAAGGATCCAGCTTCCTTCTGAAAAGGCGATCTTCCTGTTTGTGG
ATAAGACAGTCCCACAGTCCAGCCTAACTATGGGACAGCTTTACGAGAAGGAAAAAGATGAAGATGGATT
CTTATATGTGGCCTACAGCGGAGAGAACACTTTTGGCTTCTAATACCCAGCTTTCTTGTACAAAGTGGTG
TGATCTAGAGGATCCCGGGTGGCATCCCTGTGACCCCTCCCCAGTGCCTCTCCTGGCCCTGGAAGTTGCC
ACTCCAGTGCCCACCAGCCTTGTCCTAATAAAATTAAGTTGCATCATTTTGTCTGACTAGGTGTCCTTCT
ATAATATTATGGGGTGGAGGGGGGTGGTATGGAGCAAGGGGCAAGTTGGGAAGACAACCTGTAGGGCCTG
CGGGGTCTATTGGGAACCAAGCTGGAGTGCAGTGGCACAATCTTGGCTCACTGCAATCTCCGCCTCCTGG
GTTCAAGCGATTCTCCTGCCTCAGCCTCCCGAGTTGTTGGGATTCCAGGCATGCATGACCAGGCTCAGCT
AATTTTTGTTTTTTTGGTAGAGACGGGGTTTCACCATATTGGCCAGGCTGGTCTCCAACTCCTAATCTCA
GGTGATCTACCCACCTTGGCCTCCCAAATTGCTGGGATTACAGGCGTGAACCACTGCTCCCTTCCCTGTC
CTTCTGATTTTAAAATAACTATACCAGCAGGAGGACGTCCAGACACAGCATAGGCTACCTGGCCATGCCC
AACCGGTGGGACATTTGAGTTGCTTGCTTGGCACTGTCCTCTCATGCGTTGGGTCCACTCAGTAGATGCC
TGTTGAATTGGGTACGCGGCCAGCTTGGCTGTGGAATGTGTGTCAGTTAGGGTGTGGAAAGTCCCCAGGC
TCCCCAGCAGGCAGAAGTATGCAAAGCATGCATCTCAATTAGTCAGCAACCAGGTGTGGAAAGTCCCCAG
GCTCCCCAGCAGGCAGAAGTATGCAAAGCATGCATCTCAATTAGTCAGCAACCATAGTCCCGCCCCTAAC
TCCGCCCATCCCGCCCCTAACTCCGCCCAGTTCCGCCCATTCTCCGCCCCATGGCTGACTAATTTTTTTT
ATTTATGCAGAGGCCGAGGCCGCCTCGGCCTCTGAGCTATTCCAGAAGTAGTGAGGAGGCTTTTTTGGAG
GCCTAGGCTTTTGCAAAAAGCTCCTCGATCGAGGAACTGAAAAACCAGAAAGTTAATTCCCTATAGTGAG
TCGTATTAAATTCGTAATCATGTCATAGCTGTTTCCTGTGTGAAATTGTTATCCGCTCACAATTCCACAC
AACATACGAGCCGGAAGCATAAAGTGTAAAGCCTGGGGTGCCTAATGAGCGAGCTAACTCACATTAATTG
CGTTGCGCTCACTGCCCGCTTTCCAGTCGGGAAACCTGTCGTGCCAGCTGCATTAATGAATCGGCCAACG
CGCGGGGAGAGGCGGTTTGCGTATTGGGCGCTCTTCCGCTTCCTCGCTCACTGACTCGCTGCGCTCGGTC
GTTCGGCTGCGGCGAGCGGTATCAGCTCACTCAAAGGCGGTAATACGGTTATCCACAGAATCAGGGGATA
ACGCAGGAAAGAACATGTGAGCAAAAGGCCAGCAAAAGGCCAGGAACCGTAAA
